Addgene plasmid #101010: pNOC-stacked-aequorin
Purpose: (Empty Backbone) Construct for expression of aequorin, calcium sensitive luciferase reporter and hygromycin resistance gene by a bidirectional promoter
Depositing lab: Eva Farre. Depositing organization: Michigan State University. Publication: Identification of circadian rhythms in Nannochloropsis species using bioluminescence reporter lines. Poliner E, Cummings C, Newton L, Farre EM. Plant J. 2019 Jul;99(1):112-127. doi: 10.1111/tpj.14314. Epub 2019 Apr 19. PubMed 30883973.
Backbone
  Vector backbone: pNOC-ARS-stacked-NeoR-GFP
  Backbone size (bp): 6766
  Vector type: Algae, Nannochloropsis
  Promoter: Ribi
  Selectable markers: Neomycin (select with G418)
Growth in bacteria
  Bacterial resistance: Ampicillin, 100 μg/mL
  Growth temperature: 37°C
  Growth strain: DH5alpha
  Copy number: High Copy
Terms and licenses: Academic/Nonprofit Terms; Industry Terms: Not Available to Industry
How to cite: pNOC-stacked-aequorin was a gift from Eva Farre (Addgene plasmid # 101010 ; http://n2t.net/addgene:101010 ; RRID:Addgene_101010)
