[The description below was written by a language model from this plasmid's Addgene catalogue record and pLannotate feature annotations shown in this document.]
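Description:
pNOC-stacked-aequorin is an expression vector for the microalga Nannochloropsis, derived from the pNOC-ARS-stacked-NeoR-GFP backbone. In E. coli it is maintained as a high-copy plasmid through a ColE1/pUC-type origin and selected with ampicillin via the β-lactamase gene and its native promoter. The annotated sequence also contains a yeast-derived CEN/ARS element (CEN6 centromere fused to an autonomously replicating sequence), consistent with the "ARS" in the backbone name. The record does not say how this element behaves in the algal host.

The payload is a "stacked" two-gene arrangement driven by a bidirectional promoter, listed as Ribi. In the feature table, an aequorin coding sequence from Aequorea victoria lies on the forward strand and a resistance gene lies upstream on the reverse strand. The roughly 1.3 kb unannotated gap between them is where the divergent promoter would be expected to sit, although the promoter itself is not annotated. Aequorin is a calcium-dependent photoprotein that oxidises its chromophore coelenterazine and emits blue light when calcium binds, so it serves as a bioluminescent reporter of intracellular calcium.

The record is inconsistent about the algal selection marker. The purpose statement names a hygromycin resistance gene, whereas both the selectable-marker field and the sequence annotation indicate NeoR/KanR (aminoglycoside phosphotransferase, G418 selection). The short hit annotated as a VP16-repeat fragment spans only about 20 bases and is probably a spurious match. The plasmid comes from work that used bioluminescence reporter lines to study circadian rhythms in Nannochloropsis. Terminators and other regulatory elements are not annotated.
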