Features (pLannotate 1.2.2; 7 found; start..end, strand, type, name):
    113..133     -  CDS            VP96 (fragment): 6 tandem repeats of the minimal activation domain of herpes simplex virus VP16 (Cheng et al., 2013)
    803..1597    -  CDS            NeoR/KanR: aminoglycoside phosphotransferase from Tn5; aph(3')-II (or nptII); confers resistance to neomycin, kanamycin, and G418 (Geneticin®)
   2946..3527    +  CDS            AEQ2_AEQVI: Experimental evidence at protein level: Swiss-Prot protein existence level 1. Ca(2+)-dependent bioluminescence photoprotein. Displays an emission peak at 470 nm (blue light). Trace amounts of calcium ion trigger the intramolecular oxidation of the chromophore, coelenterazine into coelenteramide and CO(2) with the concomitant emission of light. From Aequorea victoria (Water jellyfish) (Mesonema victoria).
   4522..5110    -  rep_origin     ori: high-copy-number ColE1/pMB1/pBR322/pUC origin of replication
   5281..6141    -  CDS            AmpR: β-lactamase; bla; confers resistance to ampicillin, carbenicillin, and related antibiotics
   6142..6246    -  promoter       AmpR promoter: bla
   6283..6786    +  misc_feature   CEN/ARS: S. cerevisiae CEN6 centromere fused to an autonomously replicating sequence
>Addgene plasmid #101010 | pNOC-stacked-aequorin | addgene full sequence | sequence record 211118 | Addgene Assembled Sequence
TAATGGATGGGAAGTCGGTAAGTGAAAAGGGCTTTGTGTAAGGTGGATGTCAAATTTTGCCAACCCGTGC
CTCTGTGTTCGCAGTGTAGCAAGGAAGCCCACACCACCGCCTCATATTCAAATCGAAATCATCGAAGAAA
TCGGCGAGGATCTCATGCCCCAAAGCTGTCATCAAATGTGTCCCACCACACGAAGATGCCGAGTAAATGA
CGTGAGTTGTCCTATGATTGGCAGGATGTGGCATTTAAAGTCCAAAAGGCCCTGCTTGGTCGGTCACCTT
TTGCTCGCCTCCCCCTCCCGTCACACCCTAAACACGAATGCAGAAGAAAATCATGTGGGGAAGCAACGAT
TTAGAAATGGGAATGGAGGCTCTTCACTTCCTGAATCTGACCAAGCTGGCGGACACAACCGTAGAGGGAT
CTTTGACCTGCATCAATACACCGACATGTTAATAAATCGAGTACCAAAGAAAAGCTACTGAAGTCAGTTT
CGGATTGTGTTGTAGAATCTTTTGAGTCGTCACTGGAATGCTATGCTCGCTTCAATCGTCGATTAGCTTT
GTAAATTATTTCTGGTGGCAAGGCGGGGTTCAAGTAGCAAGTGGGGGCATGGCAGCACCCCTCCGAGCCT
CGTTCGTTCAGGTGTTTTTGGGACCTTTCCCTCCCTTCCTGTCTTCAGACGCTTTTATTTTCCTTTCCGT
TTTCTACTAGTGACAAAAAAAGGGCACACACTCTTTACTCGCTCACACCCTCGTACTCGGACACGCGCTG
TTACCGACTCTGGTACCTCAAGCGCTTCTAGCTCAGAAGAACTCGTCAAGAAGGCGATAGAAGGCGATGC
GCTGCGAATCGGGAGCGGCGATACCGTAAAGCACGAGGAAGCGGTCAGCCCATTCGCCGCCAAGCTCTTC
AGCAATATCACGGGTAGCCAACGCTATGTCCTGATAGCGGTCCGCCACACCCAGCCGGCCACAGTCGATG
AATCCAGAAAAGCGGCCATTTTCCACCATGATATTCGGCAAGCAGGCATCGCCATGGGTCACGACGAGAT
CCTCGCCGTCGGGCATGCTCGCCTTGAGCCTGGCGAACAGTTCGGCTGGCGCGAGCCCCTGATGCTCTTC
GTCCAGATCATCCTGATCGACAAGACCGGCTTCCATCCGAGTACGTGCTCGCTCGATGCGATGTTTCGCT
TGGTGGTCGAATGGGCAGGTAGCCGGATCAAGCGTATGCAGCCGCCGCATTGCATCAGCCATGATGGATA
CTTTCTCGGCAGGAGCAAGGTGAGATGACAGGAGATCCTGCCCCGGCACTTCGCCCAATAGCAGCCAGTC
CCTTCCCGCTTCAGTGACAACGTCGAGCACAGCTGCGCAAGGAACGCCCGTCGTGGCCAGCCACGATAGC
CGCGCTGCCTCGTCTTGCAGTTCATTCAGGGCACCGGACAGGTCGGTCTTGACAAAAAGAACCGGGCGCC
CCTGCGCTGACAGCCGGAACACGGCGGCATCAGAGCAGCCGATTGTCTGTTGTGCCCAGTCATAGCCGAA
TAGCCTCTCCACCCAAGCGGCCGGAGAACCTGCGTGCAATCCATCTTGTTCAATCATGGTCAGCTGCTCG
AGGGTTGCGTGTGTATCTGTGTGCAGTGGATATTGTTACCGAGTTTGGTGAGCGTGAGTCCGTTAGTGCC
CTGGTGGTGGTGGATTAGGAGAGTGGGTGACTCGGTGTCCATGGCTTTCTTCGCTCATTATAGGAGGGGA
AAGGAATGAGGGAGGGTGGGGAGACCGCGTCTGTTGTTGACCACCGATTTACTTCTTGCCTCCCTTCCCC
TCCCTCCCCTCAATCCGTACGACACAAATAGTAGCCGAGTGTCTGCTGCAGAGCGCATGATTAGTGTGGT
AGACAACGAGGGAGGGAAGGATGTACAGGGCATGGCACGGAGAAGCGATGGTGGCCAGGAAGAGGAGAGG
TCGTGAGAACAGGATGTGTTGCGAATGGATAAAAACAGAAAGCGATGGCTCTGGGCTTCGAAAGCAGGGG
ACATTAGGACGTGTAGACCATCTCGACGGATCCCTCTGTATCTCTGTTGTGCGTGAATGTTTTCTGTGCA
CGTGTAGTGTGTGAGAGTAGAACCCGGGAACTCGAACAGAGAAAAGCATGGGTGGCTGTGGTGTGGAGGC
TTCGTTCCCACCACATGCCCTTCTCCTTCGCCTCGCCTCTCCCTGCCTTCTTCCACGCACCCTTGCGCCC
CTCGTTCTCAATACCTGGCTCACTTCCACCATTCAAACAACCATCACGATACAGGCATTTATCTATCGTT
GAAGACTTCTTCCTCCGGTAGATCTTAGCCAAGGTAAGAAGAGGGGCATGCAGCAAGGAGAAAGAAATGA
TGCATGATGAGGAATAGAAGGGGAGGAGGGAGGGATATGATGGGAAGCGAAAGCGCATATTCTGGTGGTC
TGCTGCCTGATGGGGAGTCTAGCTGTGACACTGAGGACGGTGGCTGCTGGTGGCTGCGGGCGCTGCCTTG
GTGATCAATGGGAGTAAAGGGAGGGAAGGAGGTAGCGTGAACGGATGACGCGGAGAAGTTTAGGGGTCTC
TTTACGTATCGCCCCTGCCGCCCGCCTCTCTGCGATAAATGTGCCTGTTACCCTGCAGCCTCTATTCTTC
ACTGTGTTCCTGTTTTCCAACAGCCTCTATTCTTCCCTGTCTTTTGTTGCAGTGGCGTCATCCTCTCTTT
GCCCCAGTCGTCGTTCTCTCGACTCACTCACTCCCCCCCTCCTTCCCTCCCTCCATCCACAGAATCGATT
GGCGCGTATGTCGGGCGGTAGCGGAAGTGGGGGCCAGAGCGGGGGGAGTGGCTCCGGAGGACAGTCCGGC
GGGAGCGGGTCAGGCGGTCAATCCGGCGGTAGCGGGTCGGGGGGGCAATCGGGAGGCTCCGGTTCTGGGG
GCCAGACGAGCAAGTACGCCGTGAAATTGGAGCCCGATTTCGAGAACCCTCGATGGATCGGGCGTCATAA
GCACATGTTTAACTTCTTGGACGTGAATCAAAATGGTAAGATTAGCTTAGACGAGATGGTTTACAAGGCA
AGTGACATTGTTATTAACAATCTAGGCGCAACCCCGGAGCAAGCGAAGCGTCACAAGGAAGCGGTGGAGG
CGTTCTTCGGCGGAGCTGGCATGAAGTACGGGGTGGAGACCGAGTGGCCCGAGTACATCAAGGGGTGGAA
GAAGTTGGCCCAAACTGAACTGGACAAGTTCGCCAAAAACCAGGTCACACTCATACGGCTCTGGGGGGAC
GCGCTGCTTGATATTATTGACAAGGATCAGAATGGCGCTATTACCCTGGACGAGTGGAAGAAGTACACTC
AATCGGCTGGGATTATCCAGAGCGCCGAGGATTGCGAGGAGACCTTTAAGGTCTGCGATCTTGACGATTC
CGGGCGTTTGGATGCAGACGAAATGACCCGACAGCATATCGGTTTTTGGTACACGATGGACCCCGCCTGT
GAGAAGCTCTACGGCGGCGCGGTCCCTTGAGCTCGAAAGATCCAAGAGAGACGAGTAGAGATTTTTTTTT
TGGGATTGATGTTTGTCGTTCTTTGAGTTGTCGTCGAGTTACGCCTTTTGTAAGAATGTTCCGCAGGAGA
GGAGGAGGATGGGCATGAGTGAGGGTGAGAGGGCTTGCCCGCTTTTTTTTTTAAAAACGCTGAAGACGTG
GTTGTCAAACAAACCCCCCATAGAAACGATTTTGTTACGGTGCGGTCCAGACGTCACTTGAATGGCTCCG
CGGAAAGGCCAGGGAGGGAAGGGGGGAGGGAGGAAACATGAAACATGTTGAACGGCTCAACAGGGTTTGG
GGGACAAGAGAGGTAGCGCCCTGATGGACTGCTCCCTCCCCTCCTTTCCCTCAATGTCTCATTCATCCAT
GCTTCCCCCTTCTCTCTCTCCCCTCCGTTCCATCCCCCGCGGGCGTGGTAGTGGCGTGATGGGATCCACT
AAAATGTACGTGTAAGAAAAGCCGGTGAGCTTACGCTTTTGTGAAAGTGGGAGTACGAGTGTTGTGTGTG
TGTGTAGTGGTTTCAGACCCCAGACAGAGGCGAAGCAGAAAAAGCAGACGATGAAGACGACGAAGAAATG
AGCAGTCTATTTTTATCGTGGAAACAGAAGAGGTGATATCGTCTCGTTCTTTGTTATCACCTACCCCGCG
TGCATGTACATGCAGCCTTTTTATTTTGTAATCTTTCCCGAAAAATCAACCGCCACCTCCCCCCCGCCTT
CTCTCACCCATCATCTTCTCCTGTTTATCTTCTACTTTACACTAGATCGCATGGCACATCTCCCTCGCAA
TCCATCGGTGCAACCATCATCGATCCCACTCCTCCCTCCCTCCCTCCCTCCCTCCTCGCATCTCTTCTAA
GAAATCCGCTAGTGTTTAAACCACAGAATCAGGGGATAACGCAGGAAAGAACATGTGAGCAAAAGGCCAG
CAAAAGGCCAGGAACCGTAAAAAGGCCGCGTTGCTGGCGTTTTTCCATAGGCTCCGCCCCCCTGACGAGC
ATCACAAAAATCGACGCTCAAGTCAGAGGTGGCGAAACCCGACAGGACTATAAAGATACCAGGCGTTTCC
CCCTGGAAGCTCCCTCGTGCGCTCTCCTGTTCCGACCCTGCCGCTTACCGGATACCTGTCCGCCTTTCTC
CCTTCGGGAAGCGTGGCGCTTTCTCATAGCTCACGCTGTAGGTATCTCAGTTCGGTGTAGGTCGTTCGCT
CCAAGCTGGGCTGTGTGCACGAACCCCCCGTTCAGCCCGACCGCTGCGCCTTATCCGGTAACTATCGTCT
TGAGTCCAACCCGGTAAGACACGACTTATCGCCACTGGCAGCAGCCACTGGTAACAGGATTAGCAGAGCG
AGGTATGTAGGCGGTGCTACAGAGTTCTTGAAGTGGTGGCCTAACTACGGCTACACTAGAAGAACAGTAT
TTGGTATCTGCGCTCTGCTGAAGCCAGTTACCTTCGGAAAAAGAGTTGGTAGCTCTTGATCCGGCAAACA
AACCACCGCTGGTAGCGGTGGTTTTTTTGTTTGCAAGCAGCAGATTACGCGCAGAAAAAAAGGATCTCAA
GAAGATCCTTTGATCTTTTCTACGGGGTCTGACGCTCAGTGGAACGAAAACTCACGTTAAGGGATTTTGG
TCATGAGATTATCAAAAAGGATCTTCACCTAGATCCTTTTAAATTAAAAATGAAGTTTTAAATCAATCTA
AAGTATATATGAGTAAACTTGGTCTGACAGTTACCAATGCTTAATCAGTGAGGCACCTATCTCAGCGATC
TGTCTATTTCGTTCATCCATAGTTGCCTGACTCCCCGTCGTGTAGATAACTACGATACGGGAGGGCTTAC
CATCTGGCCCCAGTGCTGCAATGATACCGCGAGACCCACGCTCACCGGCTCCAGATTTATCAGCAATAAA
CCAGCCAGCCGGAAGGGCCGAGCGCAGAAGTGGTCCTGCAACTTTATCCGCCTCCATCCAGTCTATTAAT
TGTTGCCGGGAAGCTAGAGTAAGTAGTTCGCCAGTTAATAGTTTGCGCAACGTTGTTGCCATTGCTACAG
GCATCGTGGTGTCACGCTCGTCGTTTGGTATGGCTTCATTCAGCTCCGGTTCCCAACGATCAAGGCGAGT
TACATGATCCCCCATGTTGTGCAAAAAAGCGGTTAGCTCCTTCGGTCCTCCGATCGTTGTCAGAAGTAAG
TTGGCCGCAGTGTTATCACTCATGGTTATGGCAGCACTGCATAATTCTCTTACTGTCATGCCATCCGTAA
GATGCTTTTCTGTGACTGGTGAGTACTCAACCAAGTCATTCTGAGAATAGTGTATGCGGCGACCGAGTTG
CTCTTGCCCGGCGTCAATACGGGATAATACCGCGCCACATAGCAGAACTTTAAAAGTGCTCATCATTGGA
AAACGTTCTTCGGGGCGAAAACTCTCAAGGATCTTACCGCTGTTGAGATCCAGTTCGATGTAACCCACTC
GTGCACCCAACTGATCTTCAGCATCTTTTACTTTCACCAGCGTTTCTGGGTGAGCAAAAACAGGAAGGCA
AAATGCCGCAAAAAAGGGAATAAGGGCGACACGGAAATGTTGAATACTCATACTCTTCCTTTTTCAATAT
TATTGAAGCATTTATCAGGGTTATTGTCTCATGAGCGGATACATATTTGAATGTATTTAGAAAAATAAAC
AAATAGGGGTTCCGCGCACATTTCCCCGAAAAGTGCCACCTGGGTCCTTTTCATCACGTGCTATAAAAAT
AATTATAATTTAAATTTTTTAATATAAATATATAAATTAAAAATAGAAAGTAAAAAAAGAAATTAAAGAA
AAAATAGTTTTTGTTTTCCGAAGATGTAAAAGACTCTAGGGGGATCGCCAACAAATACTACCTTTTATCT
TGTACTTCCTGCTCTCAGGTATTAATGCCGAATTGTTTCATCTTGTCTGTGTAGAAGACCACACACGAAA
ATCCTGTGATTTTACATTTTACTTATCGTTAATCGAATGTATATCTATTTAATCTGCTTTTCTTGTCTAA
TAAATATATATGTAAAGTACGCTTTTTGTTGAAATTTTTTAAACCTTTGTTTATTTTTTTTTCTTCATTC
CGTAACTCTTCTACCTTCTTTATTTACTTTCTAAAATCCAAATACAAAACATAAAAATAAATAAACACAG
AGTAAATTCCCAAATTATTCCATCATTAAAAGATACGAGGCGCGTGTAAGTTACAGGCAAGCGATCCGTC
TAAGAAACCGGTTAAGGC
